Addgene plasmid #110683: pCHSU70.2-2.2
Purpose: Expression of a fungal biosynthetic gene cluster
Depositing lab: Ronald Davis. Depositing organization: Stanford University. Publication: HEx: A heterologous expression platform for the discovery of fungal natural products. Harvey CJB, Tang M, Schlecht U, Horecka J, Fischer CR, Lin HC, Li J, Naughton B, Cherry J, Miranda M, Li YF, Chu AM, Hennessy JR, Vandova GA, Inglis D, Aiyar RS, Steinmetz LM, Davis RW, Medema MH, Sattely E, Khosla C, St Onge RP, Tang Y, Hillenmeyer ME. Sci Adv. 2018 Apr 11;4(4):eaar5459. doi: 10.1126/sciadv.aar5459. eCollection 2018 Apr. PubMed 29651464.
Backbone
  Vector backbone: pCHINT2A
  Vector type: Yeast Expression
  Selectable markers: URA3
Growth in bacteria
  Bacterial resistance: Ampicillin, 100 μg/mL
  Growth temperature: 37°C
  Growth strain: DH5alpha
  Copy number: High Copy
Gene/Insert
  Gene/Insert name: S_cerevisiae_ADH2-ORF1, S_bayanus_ADH2-ORF2, PCK1-ORF3, MLS1-ORF4 (alt name: Tailoring genes for cluster PKS23)
  Species: Endocarpon pusillum
  Cloning method: Unknown
Terms and licenses: Academic/Nonprofit Terms; Industry Terms: Not Available to Industry
Depositor comments: Insert sizes: 1563, 1146, 795, 1080
How to cite: pCHSU70.2-2.2 was a gift from Ronald Davis (Addgene plasmid # 110683 ; http://n2t.net/addgene:110683 ; RRID:Addgene_110683)
