[The description below was written by a language model from this plasmid's Addgene catalogue record and pLannotate feature annotations shown in this document.]
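Description:
pCHSU70.2-2.2 is a yeast–E. coli shuttle plasmid built on the pCHINT2A backbone for heterologous expression of part of a fungal biosynthetic gene cluster in Saccharomyces cerevisiae. In bacteria it replicates from a high-copy ColE1/pUC-type origin and is selected through the β-lactamase (AmpR) gene. In yeast it is maintained episomally by the 2μ origin and selected with the URA3 auxotrophic marker, which is also counterselectable with 5-FOA. Short remnants of pBluescript cloning sites, a T3 promoter, and bom and rop fragments are backbone leftovers.

The payload consists of four open reading frames described as the tailoring genes of cluster PKS23 from the lichen-forming fungus Endocarpon pusillum, with recorded insert sizes of 1563, 1146, 795 and 1080 bp. Each ORF has its own yeast promoter: S. cerevisiae ADH2, S. bayanus ADH2, PCK1 and MLS1. These promoters come from genes generally known to be glucose-repressed and activated as cells shift to non-fermentable carbon metabolism, so the genes would be expected to switch on together late in culture. Using different promoters also limits repeated sequence within one plasmid.

The automated annotation does not label these promoters or the ORFs as such. It detects partial homology to a cytochrome P450 monooxygenase (oryQ-like) and an FAD-dependent monooxygenase (phnB-like), consistent with tailoring enzymes. It also finds an ADH2 terminator, and small CTR2 and GRS2 fragments that probably reflect yeast genomic regulatory regions. The remaining two ORFs are not annotated. The depositor and sequencing-derived records (13,377 and 13,399 nt) share the same feature order. The core polyketide synthase is not listed on this plasmid, so it is presumably supplied from a separate construct.
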