Features (pLannotate 1.2.2; 16 found; start..end, strand, type, name):
   1596..2030    +  CDS            oryQ (fragment): ORYQ_ASPOR - Protein inferred from homology: Swiss-Prot protein existence level 3. Cytochrome P450 monooxygenase; part of the gene cluster that mediates the biosynthesis of oryzines, natural products with an unusual maleidride backbone (PubMed:30104550). The two subunits of the fungal fatty acid synthase oryfasA and oryfasB probably form octenoic acid (Probable). This fatty acid is most likely activated by the acyl-CoA ligase oryP to give octenyl-CoA before the citrate synthase-like protein oryE catalyzes condensation with oxaloacetate to form tricarboxylic acid (Probable). The next steps of t
   2064..2363    +  terminator     ADH2 terminator: transcription terminator for the S. cerevisiae alcohol dehydrogenase 2 (ADH2) gene
   3021..4121    +  CDS            phnB (fragment): PHNB_PENHR - Experimental evidence at protein level: Swiss-Prot protein existence level 1. FAD-dependent monooxygenase; part of the gene cluster that mediates the biosynthesis of phenalenones such as herqueinone, compounds that have been reported to treat tumors, bacterial infections and/or mycoses, and rheumatic diseases (PubMed:26978228). The non- reducing polyketide synthase phnA synthesizes the heptaketide backbone and cyclizes it into the angular, hemiketal-containing naphtho-gamma- pyrone prephenalenone. The product template (PT) domain of phnA catalyzes only the C4-C9 aldol condensation
   4563..4778    +  promoter       URA3 promoter: S. cerevisiae URA3
   4779..5582    +  CDS            URA3: orotidine-5'-phosphate decarboxylase, required for uracil biosynthesis; S. cerevisiae URA3; yeast auxotrophic marker, counterselectable with 5-fluoroorotic acid (5-FOA)
   5661..5712    +  misc_feature   bom (fragment): basis of mobility region from pBR322
   7239..7406    +  CDS            CTR2 (fragment): CTR2_YEAST - Experimental evidence at protein level: Swiss-Prot protein existence level 1. Provides bioavailable copper via mobilization of vacuolar copper stores and export to the cytoplasm. From Saccharomyces cerevisiae (strain ATCC 204508 / S288c) (Baker's yeast).
   9134..9490    -  CDS            GRS2 (fragment): SYG2_YEAST - Experimental evidence at protein level: Swiss-Prot protein existence level 1. Catalyzes the ATP-dependent ligation of glycine to the 3'-end of its cognate tRNA, via the formation of an aminoacyl-adenylate intermediate (Gly-AMP) (PubMed:23816885). Also produces diadenosine tetraphosphate (Ap4A), a universal pleiotropic signaling molecule needed for cell regulation pathways, by direct condensation of 2 ATPs. Thereby, may play a special role in Ap4A homeostasis (By similarity). From Saccharomyces cerevisiae (strain ATCC 204508 / S288c) (Baker's yeast).
   9488..9511    -  misc_feature   MCS (fragment): pBluescript multiple cloning site
   9524..9542    -  promoter       T3 promoter: promoter for bacteriophage T3 RNA polymerase
   9881..10469   -  rep_origin     ori: high-copy-number ColE1/pMB1/pBR322/pUC origin of replication
  10640..11500   -  CDS            AmpR: β-lactamase; bla; confers resistance to ampicillin, carbenicillin, and related antibiotics
  11501..11605   -  promoter       AmpR promoter: bla
  11632..12974   -  rep_origin     2μ ori: yeast 2μ plasmid origin of replication
  13042..13074   +  CDS            rop (fragment): Rop protein, which maintains plasmids at low copy number; rop
  13309..13369   -  misc_feature   MCS (fragment): pBluescript multiple cloning site
>Addgene plasmid #110683 | pCHSU70.2-2.2 | depositor full sequence | sequence record 208209 | pCHSU70.2-2.2 sequence 13377 bps
TATCTAAAAATTGCCTTATGATCCGTCTCTCCGGTTACAGCCTGTGTAACTGATTAATCCTGCCTTTCTA
ATCACCATTCTAATGTTTTAATTAAGGGATTTTGTCTTCATTAACGGCTTTCGCTCATAAAAATGTTATG
ACGTTTTGCCCGCAGGCGGGAAACCATCCACTTCACGAGACTGATCTCCTCTGCCGGAACACCGGGCATC
TCCAACTTATAAGTTGGAGAAATAAGAGAATTTCAGATTGAGAGAATGAAAAAAAAAAAAAAAAAAAAGG
CAGAGGAGAGCATAGAAATGGGGTTCACTTTTTGGTAAAGCTATAGCATGCCTATCACATATAAATAGAG
TGCCAGTAGCGACTTTTTTCACACTCGAAATACTCTTACTACTGCTCTCTTGTTGTTTTTATCACTTCTT
GTTTCTTCTTGGTAAATAGAATATCAAGCTACAAAAAGCATACAATCAACTATCAACTATTAACTATATC
GTAATACACAATGGATTCTGCTGCAGATCTTCGAGGGCGAGGTAGCTGGAGCTATAGCGCAGCCGAATAT
CCTGTGGTCGCTGTGACGGCCTGCTCTGTTCTCCTAATTCTATGGGCGATCGCTCATATCCTTTATAACA
TTTTCCTTCATCCGCTCAGAAATCACCCTGGACCAAAGCTCTGGGCCGCAACTCGCGTACCATGGTGTTG
GTATCAGTACCAAGGCATCCTACACGAGCGTTTATTGGAGCTTCATGTCAAGTACGGTCACACTGTCCGT
ATCGCTCCTTACGAACTCTCCTTCACCTCAGACACGGCATGGAAGACGATATATGGACACAGATCCGTGG
AGATGGACAAGGATCCTGTTTTTCGCCTTCACACTCCTACTGGAGCACAGAATATCCTGGTGGCCGACCG
CCAGACGCATATTCGCCAAAGACGACTGCTTTCCCATGCATTTTCTGAAAAAGCACTTAGGGAGCAAGAA
GGTATTTTACAAACATATGTGAGCAAGCTGTTGGAACAGCTATCTTTGAGATATACTGCAGGACCGCTGA
ACATGGTCGCATGGTACAATTTCACAACCTTCGACCTGATAGGAGATCTGTCGTCTGGCGAAAAGTTCGG
GTGCCTTGACAAGGGTGATTACGTCCCCTTCGTCCGCGCAACGGAGAGGATAGCAAAAGAGCTCACCTTC
ACCCAAATGCTAATCTACTTCGGCGTGGCGGGCGTCCGGCAATTCTTCTTGCCCAAAGCTGTGGCCGGCC
AGCGCGCTCAGAACATGAAACGCGCAATCGACACCGTGGAGCGACGAATCCAACGGGACACTGACCGAAA
AGACTTCCTCTACTATATCCTCGCCGCCAACGACGAGAAAGGCATGAGCAGGGCAGAGATCCATGTAAAT
TCATTTTCCTTCAACATCGCCGGCTCAGAATCAAGTGCGACTGCTCTTTCCGGAATAACATACCACATCC
TCACCCGCTCATCCGCCTACTCAGAACTCATCCACGAAATTCGCACCTCTTTCACGTCCGAAGAAGAGAT
CACAATCGCCAGCACCAACGACCTCAAATACCTCGAAGCCGTCATTTCCGAATCTCTCCGTCTCTACCCG
CCCGTCGCCGGCACCCTCCCCCGTGTCGTGCCCGCCCCAGGCGAGACGATTGATGGCATCCATGTACCCA
CCGGCACCACTGTCGGTGTCCACCACTTCTCTTGCTTCCGCCACCCGGCTAATTTCCACCGCCCAGACGA
GTTTCTCCCCGAGCGCTGGCTTCCGGAATGCAAAGATGTTCCGCCGTTTGACAAGGACAACAGGGCGGCG
GTGCAGCCGTTCTCATTCGGTCCACGGAATTGTTTGGGAAAGAATCTAGCACGAGCGGAGATGAGGCTGA
TAATGGCGAAGCTGCTGTGGAGGTTTGATTTAGAGTTGGTTCCGGGTGGGGGAGGGAGCGGGAAGGGAAT
GGGAATGGGAAATGGCAAGAGTTGGAGGGATGGACAGAAGGTCTGGGGTTTTTGGGTCAAGCCACCATTG
ATGTGTTGGCTGAGGCCTGTGAGTAGAGATTGAGCGGATCTCTTATGTCTTTACGATTTATAGTTTTCAT
TATCAAGTATGCCTATATTAGTATATAGCATCTTTAGATGACAGTGTTCGAAGTTTCACGAATAAAAGAT
AATATTCTACTTTTTGCTCCCACCGCGTTTGCTAGCACGAGTGAACACCATCCCTCGCCTGTGAGTTGTA
CCCATTCCTCTAAACTGTAGACATGGTAGCTTCAGCAGTGTTCGTTATGTACGGCATCCTCCAACAAACA
GTCGGTTATAGTTTGTCCTGCTCCTCTGAATCGTCTCCCTCGATATTTCTCATTTTCCTTCGCATGCCAG
CATTGAAATGATCGAAGTTCAATGATGAAACGGTAATTCTTCTGTCATTTACTCATCTCATCTCATCAAG
TTATATAATTCTATACGGATGTAATTTTTCACTTTTCGTCTTGACGTCCACCCTATAATTTCAATTATTG
AACCCTCACGATCCAGTTCTCCAGTGACACAGCCTTTATCTGGTCAAACCTTTCTTTCTAATCACCTATG
CTGATGCTTAATTAAGGGATTTTTGTCTCCATCAACGGCATGCGCCCAAAAATGACGTTTTTTTTAACCC
ATAGACACGAAACTACCCATTTTCCACCGGCCTGACCTACCACCGGAACAACGGCCATCTCCAACTTGCA
AGTTGGGGAAATTAAGAGCATCGCAGGTTTAATGGAAGAAAAAAAAAAGGTACAGCACAGCGCAAATGGA
GTTAGTTCCCTTATGTCACACACTCACACACAGTCGGTCAGATCAAGCATACTGGGTGCGTATAAATAGA
GTGGCCATTGCCACCCTGTTTATCTCAAAATCTGTCTTGTTAGTGGTCTTCTCCCTTTTTCAGGTTACAA
TTCTCTTGTTTCTACTTAGTATATAAGTATATCAAGCTATATTAAGCATACTATCAACTGTCAACTCTAT
CCTCAAAATACAATACAAAATGGCCATTCACTGGTCCCTCGACCATCTCGAGAAGCTCCTCCCCAAGCGA
CTCTTCGCTAAGCTCTCAGAGATTTCTTGCAATCCCAACGTTCCCATAGAAGCTGGTGGTAATTACCCAA
TCATCAATGCCGAGACCGGGGATCTGCTTGCCGGCGTGCCGTACGCCAGGGGATTCCGCGTTCCCAGGAG
CAAAATGCGCGCTTTGTGTGCTGAAGGAATTGATGTCCAGTACGGCAAGAACCTTACGGATCTTGCGTTC
AGCGAGAAGGGTGACCTTGTGTTCGCCTCGTTTAGCGACGGCACGATCGCCCAAGGCTCTGTACTTCTTG
GCGCCGATGGCCCACGCTCGAAAGTTCGAGAATTCGCCATGTCTGGAGCAGAGGCAGCGCAAGTCAGCAA
GTTTCCGATCTGTCATCACAATATGACTGTTTGCTATCGAGATGTGGATAAGGCAAAGTATCTGAGACAA
CGGTTTCCAACGAGCTATTTGGCTCTGAGCCAGAAGTCGCACCACGCTTTTCAGTCGATCTCTAGCATGC
CTGATGGTCAAGACCATCCAGAAACATGGTTGTTTCATCTCGCCATGGCCTGGCTGGGTGACCCGGAGCA
CTCACTCAGCTACGAAGAGCGTCTTGCCATCATTAAGGAACGTGCACAAGGTATGGGCGAGCCTGCTCGA
TCAGCATTCACGTGGATCCCCGAGGACACCCTGGTCCACAAGGCAGACATCAGCTATTGGATCACGCAAC
CGTGGGACAACCGTGGAGGTAGAGTCACCCTTGTAGGAGATGCTGCGCATCCCATGCCACCCTATCGTGG
TCAAGGCCTCAACCACTGCATCTGTGACAGTTCTCACCTCCTCGATGGTCTTGAGCTCGTACGTGCCAAC
AAGGCAACCATCAAGGATGCCATTACTGCCTACGATGAAGAACTCGTCCCTCGCGGACGTGACGAGGTCA
AATGCTCGTTGGAGAACGGCCTCATGCTGCATGACTGGCAGAAGGTGAAGGAGAGCCCCGTATTCAGGAA
CGGATTCAGGCCTATGACTGGTCACGACGGCAAGGAGGCTCTTAGTGAGCATGCGCAGGCGCAGATGAAG
AGGGATGAGGAGGAGCAGAGGGATATCCCTGTCGCTGCGACTTGAACAAATCGCTCTTAAATATATACCT
AAAGAACATTAAAGCTATATTATAAGCAAAGATACGTAAATTTTGCTTATATTATTATACACATATCATA
TTTCTATATTTTTAAGATTTGGTTATATAATGTACGTAATGCAAAGGAAATAAATTTTATACATTATTGA
ACAGCGTCCAAGTAACTACATTATGTGCACTAATAGTTTAGCGTCGTGAAGACTTTATTGTGTCGCGAAA
AGTAAAAATTTTAAAAATTAGAGCACCTTGAACTTGCGAAAAAGGTTCTCATCAACTGTTTAAAAGGAGG
ATATCAGGTCCTATTTCTGACAAACAATATACAAATTTAGTTTCAAAGATGAATCAGTGCGCGAAGGACA
TAACTCATTCAATTCAATTCATCATTTTTTTTTTATTCTTTTTTTTGATTTCGGTTTCTTTGAAATTTTT
TTGATTCGGTAATCTCCGAACAGAAGGAAGAACGAAGGAAGGAGCACAGACTTAGATTGGTATATATACG
CATATGTAGTGTTGAAGAAACATGAAATTGCCCAGTATTCTTAACCCAACTGCACAGAACAAAAACCTGC
AGGAAACGAAGATAAATCATGTCGAAAGCTACATATAAGGAACGTGCTGCTACTCATCCTAGTCCTGTTG
CTGCCAAGCTATTTAATATCATGCACGAAAAGCAAACAAACTTGTGTGCTTCATTGGATGTTCGTACCAC
CAAGGAATTACTGGAGTTAGTTGAAGCATTAGGTCCCAAAATTTGTTTACTAAAAACACATGTGGATATC
TTGACTGATTTTTCCATGGAGGGCACAGTTAAGCCGCTAAAGGCATTATCCGCCAAGTACAATTTTTTAC
TCTTCGAAGACAGAAAATTTGCTGACATTGGTAATACAGTCAAATTGCAGTACTCTGCGGGTGTATACAG
AATAGCAGAATGGGCAGACATTACGAATGCACACGGTGTGGTGGGCCCAGGTATTGTTAGCGGTTTGAAG
CAGGCGGCAGAAGAAGTAACAAAGGAACCTAGAGGCCTTTTGATGTTAGCAGAATTGTCATGCAAGGGCT
CCCTATCTACTGGAGAATATACTAAGGGTACTGTTGACATTGCGAAGAGCGACAAAGATTTTGTTATCGG
CTTTATTGCTCAAAGAGACATGGGTGGAAGAGATGAAGGTTACGATTGGTTGATTATGACACCCGGTGTG
GGTTTAGATGACAAGGGAGACGCATTGGGTCAACAGTATAGAACCGTGGATGATGTGGTCTCTACAGGAT
CTGACATTATTATTGTTGGAAGAGGACTATTTGCAAAGGGAAGGGATGCTAAGGTAGAGGGTGAACGTTA
CAGAAAAGCAGGCTGGGAAGCATATTTGAGAAGATGCGGCCAGCAAAACTAAAAAACTGTATTATAAGTA
AATGCATGTATACTAAACTCACAAATTAGAGCTTCAATTTAATTATATCAGTTATTACCCTATGCGGTGT
GAAATACCGCACAGATGCGTAAGGAGAAAATACCGCATCAGGATAGGAAAAAACCGAGCTTCCTTTCATC
CGGCGCGGCTGTGTTCTACATATCACTGAAGCTCCGGGTATTTTAAGTTATACAAGGGAAAGATGCCGGC
TAGACTAGCAAGTTTTAGGCTGCTTAACATTATGGATAGGCGGATAAAGGGCCCAAACAGGATTGTAAAG
CTTAGACGCTTCTGGTTGGACAATGGTACGTTTGTGTATTAAGTAAGGCTTGGCTGGGGATAGCAACATT
GGGCAGAGTATAGAAGACCACAAAAAAAAGGTATATAAGGGCAGAGAAGTCTTTGTAATGTGTGTAACTT
CTCTTCCATGTGTAATCAGTATTTCTACTTACTTCTTAAATATACAGAAGTAAGACAGATAACCAACAGC
CTTTCCCAGATATACATATATATCTTTATTTCAGCTTAAACAATAATTATATTTGTTTAACTCAAAAATA
AAAAAAAAAAACCAAACTCACGCAACTAATTATTCCATAATAAAATAACAACATGGCTCCAAGAGTCGTC
TTGATCACGGGTGCCAACACTGGCATTGGTTTTCAGATTGTGAGGTCACTCTGCAGCTCTGATCAAGCTT
ACGACATCATCGTTGGTGGGCGATCGCTGTCCAAGGCTGAGGATGCCATCAGCTCCGCTGTTAAGGAGTT
CCCCTCCTCTCGCAGTAAGCTTTTTCCAATTCAGGTCGACATTGAGCAGGATGACTCTATCAAACACGCG
TTCAACGAGGTGCAGTCTAAGTTCGGAAAGCTTGATGCTTTGGTAAACAATGCTGGCGCGCAGCTCGAAG
CGCAGTTTGCCGCTGGTAAGCTGACGGAGCGCGACATTTGGAACCAGTCATGGAATATCAACACCGTGGG
GGCGCAAGTAATGACCTCAAGCTTCATACCTCTCCTGCTCCAGACTCCTGACCCGCGCCTGCTGTTCATC
ACGTCCAACGCGTCCACTCTCGCTGGAACCGAGAACCTTGCTCTACCCATTGACCGCTCTCCTCCTAAAG
GGTGGCCGAAACGCGGTTTCAGTATTGCGGCATACCGCAGTGCCAAAAGCGGCATGAACATGATGATGCG
TGAATGGCACCGCACGCTGAAGGAAGACGGTGTGAAAGTATGGTGTCTTGCTCCAGGTTTCTCGGCTACG
GGCCTTGGTGGGAATCCGGAGGCCTCAAAGAAAATGGGAGCTGGTGATCCGGCGGTGGCGGGCCCTTTCA
TCAGGAGTGTTTTGGAGGGTGAAAGGGATGGTGACGTTGGTAAGGTCATTACGAAGGATGGTGTGCAGGC
TTGGTGAAGTGCTTTTAACTAAGAATTATTAGTCTTTTCTGCTTATTTTTTCATCATAGTTTAGAACACT
TTATATTAACGAATAGTTTATGAATCTATTTAGGTTTAAAAATTGATACAGTTTTATAAGTTACTTTTTC
AAAGACTCGTGCTGTCTATTGCATAATGCACTGGAAGGGGAAAAAAAAGGTGCACACGCGTGGCTTTTTC
TTGAATTTGCAGTTTGAAAAATAACTACATGGATGATAAGAAAACATGGAGTACAGTCACTTTGAGAACC
TTCAATCAGCTGGTAACGTCTTCGTTAATTGGATACTCAAAAAAGATGGATAGCATGAATCACAAGATGG
AAGGAAATGCGGGCCACGACCACAGTGATATGCATATGGGAGATGGAGATGATACCTCCATTGGGCCGAT
GAAGTTAGTCGACGGATAGAAGCGGTTGTCCCCTTTCCCGGCGAGCCGGCAGTCGGGCCGAGGTTCGGAT
AAATTTTGTATTGTGTTTTGATTCTGTCATGAGTATTACTTATGTTCTCTTTAGGTAACCCCAGGTTAAT
CAATCACAGTTTCATACCGGCTAGTATTCAAATTATGACTTTTCTTCTGCAGTGTCAGCCTTACGACGAT
TATCTATGAGCTTTGAATATAGTTTGCCGTGATTCGTATCTTTAATTGGATAATAAAATGCGAAGGATCG
ATGACCCTTATTATTATTTTTCTACACTGGCTACCGATTTAACTCATCTTCTTGAAAGTATATAAGTAAC
AGTAAAATATACCGTACTTCTGCTAATGTTATTTGTCCCTTATTTTTCTTTTCTTGTCTTATGCTATAGT
ACCTAAGAATAACGACTATTGTTTTGAACTAAACAAAGTAGTAAAAGCACATAAAAGAATTAAGAAAATG
ACTACATTTGTAGAATCATCCATCTCGCCGCTTTTCGGGCTGTGGCAGCCTCTTCCCCACTTGAAACATC
TCTATTATGGTTCGTCTTGCGTTCAAAAGCATCTATTCGCGACTCTCCCTTCACACGATTCGAAAGTTTT
CATCGTCACAGGAAATTCTATCGCGACCAAGACTCCTCTTCTTCAACAAGTCGAGACTTTACTCGGAGAT
CACCATGCGGGAACATTCACCAAAATCAGACAACATGCGCCAATGGCCGATATTGACCAAGCCACGGAGA
TCATCGCCAAAAATCCGTTGGTTGATACTATCTTATCGTTGGGAGGTGGATCTCCCATCGATTCCGCAAA
AACAATATCATTCCGCATGCATGAGAGAAATGGCAAATTCCTGACACATCTCACGATCCCTACGACGCTG
AGTGCTGCTGAGTGCACGATAGGCGGCGGCTACACGAAAGCAGACGGTGTCAAGACTTCAGTAATGACGC
CCGAAATTGGTGTGACTGCAGTATTTTACGACCCGGGCTATGCCAAATATACTCCGTTGAAGCTATGGCT
ATCGACTGGTATGCGTGCTATGGACCACGCCGTGGAATCACAATATCAGCCATACGCGTCAGAGATGCCA
TGGAGGGCAATGTCGTCTTGGGCAGTGTCCACCTTCTTTGAATGTCTACCAATAGCCAAGGCATCTCATC
CCAGCGACGAAGACGTTATAACGAGATTACTACTTGCTGCGTTTGCCAGCTTGGGCTTCCGCGATGGAGA
GACTAGCTGCCTCACTCTCGGTCCCGTGGTCCAGCTTAAGGCGCGGGCCAAGCAAGAGGACGCAAAACAA
ATTGCAAGACTCCTGCCTTGGATTGGCGGGACGTCGAGCGGTGATGATCTCAAAGATGCTTTGGAGGTCG
GATGCAAGATCAGTGCGTTAGTAGAGAGCCTGGGATTACATCAAAGCCTTACAGAGAGGGGTATTGGCAG
AGACCAGATTCCAATCGTGGTGGAACGGGCTACTGGTGGTTTGAAAGAAGGCTCACTATATGACATCGTC
ACGCTTTTGGTCGAGGGTTTATACTAAGGAGATTGATAAGACTTTTCTAGTTGCATATCTTTTATATTTA
AATCTTATCTATTAGTTAATTTTTTGTAATTTATCCTTATATATAGTCTGGTTATTCTAAAATATCATTT
CAGTATCTAAAAATTCCCCTCTTTTTTCAGTTATATCTTAACAGGCGACAGTCCAAATGTTGATTTATCC
CAGTCCGATTCATCAGGGTTGTGAAGCATTTTGTCAATGGTCGAAATCACATCAGTAATAGTGCCTCTTA
CTTGCCTCATAGAATTTCTTTCTCTTAACGTCACCGTTTGGTCTTTTATAGTTTCGAAATCTATGGTGAT
ACCAAATGGTGTTCCCAATTCATCGTTACGGGCGTATTTTTTACCAATTGAAGTATTGGAATCGTCAATT
TTAAAGTATATCTCTCTTTTACGTAAAGCCTGCGAGATCCTCTTAAGTATAGCGGGGAAGCCATCGTTAT
TCGATATTGTCGTAACAAATACTTTGATCGGCGCTATGCGGCCGCCACCGCGGTGGAGCTCCAGCTTTTG
TTCCCTTTAGTGAGGGTTAATTGCGCGCTTGGCGAGACTCAAACAAGATATATTTTGCCCGCCTTACAGA
CGAAACTAGTTGGAGGTTATGGAGCATACTATCACGTGGGCGGCCACTGGTGAGTTACTACACCCCAGGG
GCAACGTTGATGCTCCTAAAAAACTCTGGCTGGACGCAAGCCGTAACACCCGTGTCACTTCATAATCGTT
TGCAATTCAGGGCTTGATCTACACATTACCCTGTTATCCCTATTAATTAATACGGTTATCCACAGAATCA
GGGGATAACGCAGGAAAGAACATGTGAGCAAAAGGCCAGCAAAAGGCCAGGAACCGTAAAAAGGCCGCGT
TGCTGGCGTTTTTCCATAGGCTCCGCCCCCCTGACGAGCATCACAAAAATCGACGCTCAAGTCAGAGGTG
GCGAAACCCGACAGGACTATAAAGATACCAGGCGTTTCCCCCTGGAAGCTCCCTCGTGCGCTCTCCTGTT
CCGACCCTGCCGCTTACCGGATACCTGTCCGCCTTTCTCCCTTCGGGAAGCGTGGCGCTTTCTCATAGCT
CACGCTGTAGGTATCTCAGTTCGGTGTAGGTCGTTCGCTCCAAGCTGGGCTGTGTGCACGAACCCCCCGT
TCAGCCCGACCGCTGCGCCTTATCCGGTAACTATCGTCTTGAGTCCAACCCGGTAAGACACGACTTATCG
CCACTGGCAGCAGCCACTGGTAACAGGATTAGCAGAGCGAGGTATGTAGGCGGTGCTACAGAGTTCTTGA
AGTGGTGGCCTAACTACGGCTACACTAGAAGGACAGTATTTGGTATCTGCGCTCTGCTGAAGCCAGTTAC
CTTCGGAAAAAGAGTTGGTAGCTCTTGATCCGGCAAACAAACCACCGCTGGTAGCGGTGGTTTTTTTGTT
TGCAAGCAGCAGATTACGCGCAGAAAAAAAGGATCTCAAGAAGATCCTTTGATCTTTTCTACGGGGTCTG
ACGCTCAGTGGAACGAAAACTCACGTTAAGGGATTTTGGTCATGAGATTATCAAAAAGGATCTTCACCTA
GATCCTTTTAAATTAAAAATGAAGTTTTAAATCAATCTAAAGTATATATGAGTAAACTTGGTCTGACAGT
TACCAATGCTTAATCAGTGAGGCACCTATCTCAGCGATCTGTCTATTTCGTTCATCCATAGTTGCCTGAC
TCCCCGTCGTGTAGATAACTACGATACGGGAGGGCTTACCATCTGGCCCCAGTGCTGCAATGATACCGCG
AGACCCACGCTCACCGGCTCCAGATTTATCAGCAATAAACCAGCCAGCCGGAAGGGCCGAGCGCAGAAGT
GGTCCTGCAACTTTATCCGCCTCCATCCAGTCTATTAATTGTTGCCGGGAAGCTAGAGTAAGTAGTTCGC
CAGTTAATAGTTTGCGCAACGTTGTTGCCATTGCTACAGGCATCGTGGTGTCACGCTCGTCGTTTGGTAT
GGCTTCATTCAGCTCCGGTTCCCAACGATCAAGGCGAGTTACATGATCCCCCATGTTGTGCAAAAAAGCG
GTTAGCTCCTTCGGTCCTCCGATCGTTGTCAGAAGTAAGTTGGCCGCAGTGTTATCACTCATGGTTATGG
CAGCACTGCATAATTCTCTTACTGTCATGCCATCCGTAAGATGCTTTTCTGTGACTGGTGAGTACTCAAC
CAAGTCATTCTGAGAATAGTGTATGCGGCGACCGAGTTGCTCTTGCCCGGCGTCAATACGGGATAATACC
GCGCCACATAGCAGAACTTTAAAAGTGCTCATCATTGGAAAACGTTCTTCGGGGCGAAAACTCTCAAGGA
TCTTACCGCTGTTGAGATCCAGTTCGATGTAACCCACTCGTGCACCCAACTGATCTTCAGCATCTTTTAC
TTTCACCAGCGTTTCTGGGTGAGCAAAAACAGGAAGGCAAAATGCCGCAAAAAAGGGAATAAGGGCGACA
CGGAAATGTTGAATACTCATACTCTTCCTTTTTCAATATTATTGAAGCATTTATCAGGGTTATTGTCTCA
TGAGCGGATACATATTTGAATGTATTTAGAAAAATAAACAAATAGGGGTTCCGCGCACATTTCCCCGAAA
AGTGCCACCTGAACGAAGCATCTGTGCTTCATTTTGTAGAACAAAAATGCAACGCGAGAGCGCTAATTTT
TCAAACAAAGAATCTGAGCTGCATTTTTACAGAACAGAAATGCAACGCGAAAGCGCTATTTTACCAACGA
AGAATCTGTGCTTCATTTTTGTAAAACAAAAATGCAACGCGAGAGCGCTAATTTTTCAAACAAAGAATCT
GAGCTGCATTTTTACAGAACAGAAATGCAACGCGAGAGCGCTATTTTACCAACAAAGAATCTATACTTCT
TTTTTGTTCTACAAAAATGCATCCCGAGAGCGCTATTTTTCTAACAAAGCATCTTAGATTACTTTTTTTC
TCCTTTGTGCGCTCTATAATGCAGTCTCTTGATAACTTTTTGCACTGTAGGTCCGTTAAGGTTAGAAGAA
GGCTACTTTGGTGTCTATTTTCTCTTCCATAAAAAAAGCCTGACTCCACTTCCCGCGTTTACTGATTACT
AGCGAAGCTGCGGGTGCATTTTTTCAAGATAAAGGCATCCCCGATTATATTCTATACCGATGTGGATTGC
GCATACTTTGTGAACAGAAAGTGATAGCGTTGATGATTCTTCATTGGTCAGAAAATTATGAACGGTTTCT
TCTATTTTGTCTCTATATACTACGTATAGGAAATGTTTACATTTTCGTATTGTTTTCGATTCACTCTATG
AATAGTTCTTACTACAATTTTTTTGTCTAAAGAGTAATACTAGAGATAAACATAAAAAATGTAGAGGTCG
AGTTTAGATGCAAGTTCAAGGAGCGAAAGGTGGATGGGTAGGTTATATAGGGATATAGCACAGAGATATA
TAGCAAAGAGATACTTTTGAGCAATGTTTGTGGAAGCGGTATTCGCAATATTTTAGTAGCTCGTTACAGT
CCGGTGCGTTTTTGGTTTTTTGAAAGTGCGTCTTCAGAGCGCTTTTGGTTTTCAAAAGCGCTCTGAAGTT
CCTATACTTTCTAGAGAATAGGAACTTCGGAATAGGAACTTCAAAGCGTTTCCGAAAACGAGCGCTTCCG
AAAATGCAACGCGAGCTGCGCACATACAGCTCACTGTTCACGTCGCACCTATATCTGCGTGTTGCCTGTA
TATATATATACATGAGAAGAACGGCATAGTGCGTGTTTATGCTTAAATGCGTACTTATATGCGTCTATTT
ATGTAGGATGAAAGGTAGTCTAGTACCTCCTGTGATATTATCCCATTCCATGCGGGGTATCGTATGCTTC
CTTCAGCACTACCCTTTAGCTGTTCTATATGCTGCCACTCCTCAATTGGATTAGTCTCATCCTTCAATGC
TATCATTTCCTTTGATATTGGATCATACTAAGAAACCATTATTATCATGACATTAACCTATAAAAATAGG
CGTATCACGAGGCCCTTTCGTCTCGCGCGTTTCGGTGATGACGGTGAAAACCTCGGCGCGCCATTACCCT
GTTATCCCTAATATACAACGCAAAGAAGCTGGAAAATTGGCGAGGGAATCCTGTTTCTGTCTATCCAAGA
ATGGGCATGAGGTGGCAACCGTCGTGCTAGCGTACAGGGTGCACTTTGTAACCATTTGGGACACCGGACA
CTCGCTGTTTTCGAAATTACCCTTTAAGCGCGGGTATTGAACCAGGCTTATGCCCAAGATCGTAGCAAGC
ATTTAAATGACGGTATCGATAAGCTTGATATCGAATTCCTGCAGCCCGGGGGATCCACTAGTTCTAGAGT
TAATTAA
