Features (pLannotate 1.2.2; 17 found; start..end, strand, type, name):
   1097..1531    +  CDS            oryQ (fragment): ORYQ_ASPOR - Protein inferred from homology: Swiss-Prot protein existence level 3. Cytochrome P450 monooxygenase; part of the gene cluster that mediates the biosynthesis of oryzines, natural products with an unusual maleidride backbone (PubMed:30104550). The two subunits of the fungal fatty acid synthase oryfasA and oryfasB probably form octenoic acid (Probable). This fatty acid is most likely activated by the acyl-CoA ligase oryP to give octenyl-CoA before the citrate synthase-like protein oryE catalyzes condensation with oxaloacetate to form tricarboxylic acid (Probable). The next steps of t
   1565..1864    +  terminator     ADH2 terminator: transcription terminator for the S. cerevisiae alcohol dehydrogenase 2 (ADH2) gene
   2522..3622    +  CDS            phnB (fragment): PHNB_PENHR - Experimental evidence at protein level: Swiss-Prot protein existence level 1. FAD-dependent monooxygenase; part of the gene cluster that mediates the biosynthesis of phenalenones such as herqueinone, compounds that have been reported to treat tumors, bacterial infections and/or mycoses, and rheumatic diseases (PubMed:26978228). The non- reducing polyketide synthase phnA synthesizes the heptaketide backbone and cyclizes it into the angular, hemiketal-containing naphtho-gamma- pyrone prephenalenone. The product template (PT) domain of phnA catalyzes only the C4-C9 aldol condensation
   4064..4279    +  promoter       URA3 promoter: S. cerevisiae URA3
   4280..5083    +  CDS            URA3: orotidine-5'-phosphate decarboxylase, required for uracil biosynthesis; S. cerevisiae URA3; yeast auxotrophic marker, counterselectable with 5-fluoroorotic acid (5-FOA)
   5162..5213    +  misc_feature   bom (fragment): basis of mobility region from pBR322
   6740..6907    +  CDS            CTR2 (fragment): CTR2_YEAST - Experimental evidence at protein level: Swiss-Prot protein existence level 1. Provides bioavailable copper via mobilization of vacuolar copper stores and export to the cytoplasm. From Saccharomyces cerevisiae (strain ATCC 204508 / S288c) (Baker's yeast).
   8635..8991    -  CDS            GRS2 (fragment): SYG2_YEAST - Experimental evidence at protein level: Swiss-Prot protein existence level 1. Catalyzes the ATP-dependent ligation of glycine to the 3'-end of its cognate tRNA, via the formation of an aminoacyl-adenylate intermediate (Gly-AMP) (PubMed:23816885). Also produces diadenosine tetraphosphate (Ap4A), a universal pleiotropic signaling molecule needed for cell regulation pathways, by direct condensation of 2 ATPs. Thereby, may play a special role in Ap4A homeostasis (By similarity). From Saccharomyces cerevisiae (strain ATCC 204508 / S288c) (Baker's yeast).
   8989..9012    -  misc_feature   MCS (fragment): pBluescript multiple cloning site
   9025..9043    -  promoter       T3 promoter: promoter for bacteriophage T3 RNA polymerase
   9382..9970    -  rep_origin     ori: high-copy-number ColE1/pMB1/pBR322/pUC origin of replication
  10141..11001   -  CDS            AmpR: β-lactamase; bla; confers resistance to ampicillin, carbenicillin, and related antibiotics
  11002..11106   -  promoter       AmpR promoter: bla
  11133..12475   -  rep_origin     2μ ori: yeast 2μ plasmid origin of replication
  12543..12568   +  CDS            rop (fragment): Rop protein, which maintains plasmids at low copy number; rop
  12569..12598   +  CDS            rop (fragment): Rop protein, which maintains plasmids at low copy number; rop
  12833..12892   -  misc_feature   MCS (fragment): pBluescript multiple cloning site
>Addgene plasmid #110683 | pCHSU70.2-2.2 | addgene full sequence | sequence record 307659 | Addgene NGS Result
AATGGATTCTGCTGCAGATCTTCGAGGGCGAGGTAGCTGGAGCTATAGCGCAGCCGAATATCCTGTGGTC
GCTGTGACGGCCTGCTCTGTTCTCCTAATTCTATGGGCGATCGCTCATATCCTTTATAACATTTTCCTTC
ATCCGCTCAGAAATCACCCTGGACCAAAGCTCTGGGCCGCAACTCGCGTACCATGGTGTTGGTATCAGTA
CCAAGGCATCCTACACGAGCGTTTATTGGAGCTTCATGTCAAGTACGGTCACACTGTCCGTATCGCTCCT
TACGAACTCTCCTTCACCTCAGACACGGCATGGAAGACGATATATGGACACAGATCCGTGGAGATGGACA
AGGATCCTGTTTTTCGCCTTCACACTCCTACTGGAGCACAGAATATCCTGGTGGCCGACCGCCAGACGCA
TATTCGCCAAAGACGACTGCTTTCCCATGCATTTTCTGAAAAAGCACTTAGGGAGCAAGAAGGTATTTTA
CAAACATATGTGAGCAAGCTGTTGGAACAGCTATCTTTGAGATATACTGCAGGACCGCTGAACATGGTCG
CATGGTACAATTTCACAACCTTCGACCTGATAGGAGATCTGTCGTCTGGCGAAAAGTTCGGGTGCCTTGA
CAAGGGTGATTACGTCCCCTTCGTCCGCGCAACGGAGAGGATAGCAAAAGAGCTCACCTTCACCCAAATG
CTAATCTACTTCGGCGTGGCGGGCGTCCGGCAATTCTTCTTGCCCAAAGCTGTGGCCGGCCAGCGCGCTC
AGAACATGAAACGCGCAATCGACACCGTGGAGCGACGAATCCAACGGGACACTGACCGAAAAGACTTCCT
CTACTATATCCTCGCCGCCAACGACGAGAAAGGCATGAGCAGGGCAGAGATCCATGTAAATTCATTTTCC
TTCAACATCGCCGGCTCAGAATCAAGTGCGACTGCTCTTTCCGGAATAACATACCACATCCTCACCCGCT
CATCCGCCTACTCAGAACTCATCCACGAAATTCGCACCTCTTTCACGTCCGAAGAAGAGATCACAATCGC
CAGCACCAACGACCTCAAATACCTCGAAGCCGTCATTTCCGAATCTCTCCGTCTCTACCCGCCCGTCGCC
GGCACCCTCCCCCGTGTCGTGCCCGCCCCAGGCGAGACGATTGATGGCATCCATGTACCCACCGGCACCA
CTGTCGGTGTCCACCACTTCTCTTGCTTCCGCCACCCGGCTAATTTCCACCGCCCAGACGAGTTTCTCCC
CGAGCGCTGGCTTCCGGAATGCAAAGATGTTCCGCCGTTTGACAAGGACAACAGGGCGGCGGTGCAGCCG
TTCTCATTCGGTCCACGGAATTGTTTGGGAAAGAATCTAGCACGAGCGGAGATGAGGCTGATAATGGCGA
AGCTGCTGTGGAGGTTTGATTTAGAGTTGGTTCCGGGTGGGGGAGGGAGCGGGAAGGGAATGGGAATGGG
AAATGGCAAGAGTTGGAGGGATGGACAGAAGGTCTGGGGTTTTTGGGTCAAGCCACCATTGATGTGTTGG
CTGAGGCCTGTGAGTAGAGATTGAGCGGATCTCTTATGTCTTTACGATTTATAGTTTTCATTATCAAGTA
TGCCTATATTAGTATATAGCATCTTTAGATGACAGTGTTCGAAGTTTCACGAATAAAAGATAATATTCTA
CTTTTTGCTCCCACCGCGTTTGCTAGCACGAGTGAACACCATCCCTCGCCTGTGAGTTGTACCCATTCCT
CTAAACTGTAGACATGGTAGCTTCAGCAGTGTTCGTTATGTACGGCATCCTCCAACAAACAGTCGGTTAT
AGTTTGTCCTGCTCCTCTGAATCGTCTCCCTCGATATTTCTCATTTTCCTTCGCATGCCAGCATTGAAAT
GATCGAAGTTCAATGATGAAACGGTAATTCTTCTGTCATTTACTCATCTCATCTCATCAAGTTATATAAT
TCTATACGGATGTAATTTTTCACTTTTCGTCTTGACGTCCACCCTATAATTTCAATTATTGAACCCTCAC
GATCCAGTTCTCCAGTGACACAGCCTTTATCTGGTCAAACCTTTCTTTCTAATCACCTATGCTGATGCTT
AATTAAGGGATTTTTGTCTCCATCAACGGCATGCGCCCAAAAATGACGTTTTTTTTAACCCATAGACACG
AAACTACCCATTTTCCACCGGCCTGACCTACCACCGGAACAACGGCCATCTCCAACTTGCAAGTTGGGGA
AATTAAGAGCATCGCAGGTTTAATGGAAGAAAAAAAAAAGGTACAGCACAGCGCAAATGGAGTTAGTTCC
CTTATGTCACACACTCACACACAGTCGGTCAGATCAAGCATACTGGGTGCGTATAAATAGAGTGGCCATT
GCCACCCTGTTTATCTCAAAATCTGTCTTGTTAGTGGTCTTCTCCCTTTTTCAGGTTACAATTCTCTTGT
TTCTACTTAGTATATAAGTATATCAAGCTATATTAAGCATACTATCAACTGTCAACTCTATCCTCAAAAT
ACAATACAAAATGGCCATTCACTGGTCCCTCGACCATCTCGAGAAGCTCCTCCCCAAGCGACTCTTCGCT
AAGCTCTCAGAGATTTCTTGCAATCCCAACGTTCCCATAGAAGCTGGTGGTAATTACCCAATCATCAATG
CCGAGACCGGGGATCTGCTTGCCGGCGTGCCGTACGCCAGGGGATTCCGCGTTCCCAGGAGCAAAATGCG
CGCTTTGTGTGCTGAAGGAATTGATGTCCAGTACGGCAAGAACCTTACGGATCTTGCGTTCAGCGAGAAG
GGTGACCTTGTGTTCGCCTCGTTTAGCGACGGCACGATCGCCCAAGGCTCTGTACTTCTTGGCGCCGATG
GCCCACGCTCGAAAGTTCGAGAATTCGCCATGTCTGGAGCAGAGGCAGCGCAAGTCAGCAAGTTTCCGAT
CTGTCATCACAATATGACTGTTTGCTATCGAGATGTGGATAAGGCAAAGTATCTGAGACAACGGTTTCCA
ACGAGCTATTTGGCTCTGAGCCAGAAGTCGCACCACGCTTTTCAGTCGATCTCTAGCATGCCTGATGGTC
AAGACCATCCAGAAACATGGTTGTTTCATCTCGCCATGGCCTGGCTGGGTGACCCGGAGCACTCACTCAG
CTACGAAGAGCGTCTTGCCATCATTAAGGAACGTGCACAAGGTATGGGCGAGCCTGCTCGATCAGCATTC
ACGTGGATCCCCGAGGACACCCTGGTCCACAAGGCAGACATCAGCTATTGGATCACGCAACCGTGGGACA
ACCGTGGAGGTAGAGTCACCCTTGTAGGAGATGCTGCGCATCCCATGCCACCCTATCGTGGTCAAGGCCT
CAACCACTGCATCTGTGACAGTTCTCACCTCCTCGATGGTCTTGAGCTCGTACGTGCCAACAAGGCAACC
ATCAAGGATGCCATTACTGCCTACGATGAAGAACTCGTCCCTCGCGGACGTGACGAGGTCAAATGCTCGT
TGGAGAACGGCCTCATGCTGCATGACTGGCAGAAGGTGAAGGAGAGCCCCGTATTCAGGAACGGATTCAG
GCCTATGACTGGTCACGACGGCAAGGAGGCTCTTAGTGAGCATGCGCAGGCGCAGATGAAGAGGGATGAG
GAGGAGCAGAGGGATATCCCTGTCGCTGCGACTTGAACAAATCGCTCTTAAATATATACCTAAAGAACAT
TAAAGCTATATTATAAGCAAAGATACGTAAATTTTGCTTATATTATTATACACATATCATATTTCTATAT
TTTTAAGATTTGGTTATATAATGTACGTAATGCAAAGGAAATAAATTTTATACATTATTGAACAGCGTCC
AAGTAACTACATTATGTGCACTAATAGTTTAGCGTCGTGAAGACTTTATTGTGTCGCGAAAAGTAAAAAT
TTTAAAAATTAGAGCACCTTGAACTTGCGAAAAAGGTTCTCATCAACTGTTTAAAAGGAGGATATCAGGT
CCTATTTCTGACAAACAATATACAAATTTAGTTTCAAAGATGAATCAGTGCGCGAAGGACATAACTCATT
CAATTCAATTCATCATTTTTTTTTTATTCTTTTTTTTGATTTCGGTTTCCTTGAAATTTTTTTGATTCGG
TAATCTCCGAACAGAAGGAAGAACGAAGGAAGGAGCACAGACTTAGATTGGTATATATACGCATATGTAG
TGTTGAAGAAACATGAAATTGCCCAGTATTCTTAACCCAACTGCACAGAACAAAAACCTGCAGGAAACGA
AGATAAATCATGTCGAAAGCTACATATAAGGAACGTGCTGCTACTCATCCTAGTCCTGTTGCTGCCAAGC
TATTTAATATCATGCACGAAAAGCAAACAAACTTGTGTGCTTCATTGGATGTTCGTACCACCAAGGAATT
ACTGGAGTTAGTTGAAGCATTAGGTCCCAAAATTTGTTTACTAAAAACACATGTGGATATCTTGACTGAT
TTTTCCATGGAGGGCACAGTTAAGCCGCTAAAGGCATTATCCGCCAAGTACAATTTTTTACTCTTCGAAG
ACAGAAAATTTGCTGACATTGGTAATACAGTCAAATTGCAGTACTCTGCGGGTGTATACAGAATAGCAGA
ATGGGCAGACATTACGAATGCACACGGTGTGGTGGGCCCAGGTATTGTTAGCGGTTTGAAGCAGGCGGCA
GAAGAAGTAACAAAGGAACCTAGAGGCCTTTTGATGTTAGCAGAATTGTCATGCAAGGGCTCCCTATCTA
CTGGAGAATATACTAAGGGTACTGTTGACATTGCGAAGAGCGACAAAGATTTTGTTATCGGCTTTATTGC
TCAAAGAGACATGGGTGGAAGAGATGAAGGTTACGATTGGTTGATTATGACACCCGGTGTGGGTTTAGAT
GACAAGGGAGACGCATTGGGTCAACAGTATAGAACCGTGGATGATGTGGTCTCTACAGGATCTGACATTA
TTATTGTTGGAAGAGGACTATTTGCAAAGGGAAGGGATGCTAAGGTAGAGGGTGAACGTTACAGAAAAGC
AGGCTGGGAAGCATATTTGAGAAGATGCGGCCAGCAAAACTAAAAAACTGTATTATAAGTAAATGCATGT
ATACTAAACTCACAAATTAGAGCTTCAATTTAATTATATCAGTTATTACCCTATGCGGTGTGAAATACCG
CACAGATGCGTAAGGAGAAAATACCGCATCAGGATAGGAAAAAACCGAGCTTCCTTTCATCCGGCGCGGC
TGTGTTCTACATATCACTGAAGCTCCGGGTATTTTAAGTTATACAAGGGAAAGATGCCGGCTAGACTAGC
AAGTTTTAGGCTGCTTAACATTATGGATAGGCGGATAAAGGGCCCAAACAGGATTGTAAAGCTTAGACGC
TTCTGGTTGGACAATGGTACGTTTGTGTATTAAGTAAGGCTTGGCTGGGGATAGCAACATTGGGCAGAGT
ATAGAAGACCACAAAAAAAAGGTATATAAGGGCAGAGAAGTCTTTGTAATGTGTGTAACTTCTCTTCCAT
GTGTAATCAGTATTTCTACTTACTTCTTAAATATACAGAAGTAAGACAGATAACCAACAGCCTTTCCCAG
ATATACATATATATCTTTATTTCAGCTTAAACAATAATTATATTTGTTTAACTCAAAAATAAAAAAAAAA
AACCAAACTCACGCAACTAATTATTCCATAATAAAATAACAACATGGCTCCAAGAGTCGTCTTGATCACG
GGTGCCAACACTGGCATTGGTTTTCAGATTGTGAGGTCACTCTGCAGCTCTGATCAAGCTTACGACATCA
TCGTTGGTGGGCGATCGCTGTCCAAGGCTGAGGATGCCATCAGCTCCGCTGTTAAGGAGTTCCCCTCCTC
TCGCAGTAAGCTTTTTCCAATTCAGGTCGACATTGAGCAGGATGACTCTATCAAACACGCGTTCAACGAG
GTGCAGTCTAAGTTCGGAAAGCTTGATGCTTTGGTAAACAATGCTGGCGCGCAGCTCGAAGCGCAGTTTG
CCGCTGGTAAGCTGACGGAGCGCGACATTTGGAACCAGTCATGGAATATCAACACCGTGGGGGCGCAAGT
AATGACCTCAAGCTTCATACCTCTCCTGCTCCAGACTCCTGACCCGCGCCTGCTGTTCATCACGTCCAAC
GCGTCCACTCTCGCTGGAACCGAGAACCTTGCTCTACCCATTGACCGCTCTCCTCCTAAAGGGTGGCCGA
AACGCGGTTTCAGTATTGCGGCATACCGCAGTGCCAAAAGCGGCATGAACATGATGATGCGTGAATGGCA
CCGCACGCTGAAGGAAGACGGTGTGAAAGTATGGTGTCTTGCTCCAGGTTTCTCGGCTACGGGCCTTGGT
GGGAATCCGGAGGCCTCAAAGAAAATGGGAGCTGGTGATCCGGCGGTGGCGGGCCCTTTCATCAGGAGTG
TTTTGGAGGGTGAAAGGGATGGTGACGTTGGTAAGGTCATTACGAAGGATGGTGTGCAGGCTTGGTGAAG
TGCTTTTAACTAAGAATTATTAGTCTTTTCTGCTTATTTTTTCATCATAGTTTAGAACACTTTATATTAA
CGAATAGTTTATGAATCTATTTAGGTTTAAAAATTGATACAGTTTTATAAGTTACTTTTTCAAAGACTCG
TGCTGTCTATTGCATAATGCACTGGAAGGAGAAAAAAAAGGTGCACACGCGTGGCTTTTTCTTGAATTTG
CAGTTTGAAAAATAACTACATGGATGATAAGAAAACATGGAGTACAGTCACTTTGAGAACCTTCAATCAG
CTGGTAACGTCTTCGTTAATTGGATACTCAAAAAAGATGGATAGCATGAATCACAAGATGGAAGGAAATG
CGGGCCACGACCACAGTGATATGCATATGGGAGATGGAGATGATACCTCCATTGGGCCGATGAAGTTAGT
CGACGGATAGAAGCGGTTGTCCCCTTTCCCGGCGAGCCGGCAGTCGGGCCGAGGTTCGGATAAATTTTGT
ATTGTGTTTTGATTCTGTCATGAGTATTACTTATGTTCTCTTTAGGTAACCCCAGGTTAATCAATCACAG
TTTCATACCGGCTAGTATTCAAATTATGACTTTTCTTCTGCAGTGTCAGCCTTACGACGATTATCTATGA
GCTTTGAATATAGTTTGCCGTGATTCGTATCTTTAATTGGATAATAAAATGCGAAGGATCGATGACCCTT
ATTATTATTTTTCTACACTGGCTACCGATTTAACTCATCTTCTTGAAAGTATATAAGTAACAGTAAAATA
TACCGTACTTCTGCTAATGTTATTTGTCCCTTATTTTTCTTTTCTTGTCTTATGCTATAGTACCTAAGAA
TAACGACTATTGTTTTGAACTAAACAAAGTAGTAAAAGCACATAAAAGAATTAAGAAAATGACTACATTT
GTAGAATCATCCATCTCGCCGCTTTTCGGGCTGTGGCAGCCTCTTCCCCACTTGAAACATCTCTATTATG
GTTCGTCTTGCGTTCAAAAGCATCTATTCGCGACTCTCCCTTCACACGATTCGAAAGTTTTCATCGTCAC
AGGAAATTCTATCGCGACCAAGACTCCTCTTCTTCAACAAGTCGAGACTTTACTCGGAGATCACCATGCG
GGAACATTCACCAAAATCAGACAACATGCGCCAATGGCCGATATTGACCAAGCCACGGAGATCATCGCCA
AAAATCCGTTGGTTGATACTATCTTATCGTTGGGAGGTGGATCTCCCATCGATTCCGCAAAAACAATATC
ATTCCGCATGCATGAGAGAAATGGCAAATTCCTGACACATCTCACGATCCCTACGACGCTGAGTGCTGCT
GAGTGCACGATAGGCGGCGGCTACACGAAAGCAGACGGTGTCAAGACTTCAGTAATGACGCCCGAAATTG
GTGTGACTGCAGTATTTTACGACCCGGGCTATGCCAAATATACTCCGTTGAAGCTATGGCTATCGACTGG
TATGCGTGCTATGGACCACGCCGTGGAATCACAATATCAGCCATACGCGTCAGAGATGCCATGGAGGGCA
ATGTCGTCTTGGGCAGTGTCCACCTTCTTTGAATGTCTACCAATAGCCAAGGCATCTCATCCCAGCGACG
AAGACGTTATAACGAGATTACTACTTGCTGCGTTTGCCAGCTTGGGCTTCCGCGATGGAGAGACTAGCTG
CCTCACTCTCGGTCCCGTGGTCCAGCTTAAGGCGCGGGCCAAGCAAGAGGACGCAAAACAAATTGCAAGA
CTCCTGCCTTGGATTGGCGGGACGTCGAGCGGTGATGATCTCAAAGATGCTTTGGAGGTCGGATGCAAGA
TCAGTGCGTTAGTAGAGAGCCTGGGATTACATCAAAGCCTTACAGAGAGGGGTATTGGCAGAGACCAGAT
TCCAATCGTGGTGGAACGGGCTACTGGTGGTTTGAAAGAAGGCTCACTATATGACATCGTCACGCTTTTG
GTCGAGGGTTTATACTAAGGAGATTGATAAGACTTTTCTAGTTGCATATCTTTTATATTTAAATCTTATC
TATTAGTTAATTTTTTGTAATTTATCCTTATATATAGTCTGGTTATTCTAAAATATCATTTCAGTATCTA
AAAATTCCCCTCTTTTTTCAGTTATATCTTAACAGGCGACAGTCCAAATGTTGATTTATCCCAGTCCGAT
TCATCAGGGTTGTGAAGCATTTTGTCAATGGTCGAAATCACATCAGTAATAGTGCCTCTTACTTGCCTCA
TAGAATTTCTTTCTCTTAACGTCACCGTTTGGTCTTTTATAGTTTCGAAATCTATGGTGATACCAAATGG
TGTTCCCAATTCATCGTTACGGGCGTATTTTTTACCAATTGAAGTATTGGAATCGTCAATTTTAAAGTAT
ATCTCTCTTTTACGTAAAGCCTGCGAGATCCTCTTAAGTATAGCGGGGAAGCCATCGTTATTCGATATTG
TCGTAACAAATACTTTGATCGGCGCTATGCGGCCGCCACCGCGGTGGAGCTCCAGCTTTTGTTCCCTTTA
GTGAGGGTTAATTGCGCGCTTGGCGAGACTCAAACAAGATATATTTTGCCCGCCTTACAGACGAAACTAG
TTGGAGGTTATGGAGCATACTATCACGTGGGCGGCCACTGGTGAGTTACTACACCCCAGGGGCAACGTTG
ATGCTCCTAAAAAACTCTGGCTGGACGCAAGCCGTAACACCCGTGTCACTTCATAATCGTTTGCAATTCA
GGGCTTGATCTACACATTACCCTGTTATCCCTATTAATTAATACGGTTATCCACAGAATCAGGGGATAAC
GCAGGAAAGAACATGTGAGCAAAAGGCCAGCAAAAGGCCAGGAACCGTAAAAAGGCCGCGTTGCTGGCGT
TTTTCCATAGGCTCCGCCCCCCTGACGAGCATCACAAAAATCGACGCTCAAGTCAGAGGTGGCGAAACCC
GACAGGACTATAAAGATACCAGGCGTTTCCCCCTGGAAGCTCCCTCGTGCGCTCTCCTGTTCCGACCCTG
CCGCTTACCGGATACCTGTCCGCCTTTCTCCCTTCGGGAAGCGTGGCGCTTTCTCATAGCTCACGCTGTA
GGTATCTCAGTTCGGTGTAGGTCGTTCGCTCCAAGCTGGGCTGTGTGCACGAACCCCCCGTTCAGCCCGA
CCGCTGCGCCTTATCCGGTAACTATCGTCTTGAGTCCAACCCGGTAAGACACGACTTATCGCCACTGGCA
GCAGCCACTGGTAACAGGATTAGCAGAGCGAGGTATGTAGGCGGTGCTACAGAGTTCTTGAAGTGGTGGC
CTAACTACGGCTACACTAGAAGAACAGTATTTGGTATCTGCGCTCTGCTGAAGCCAGTTACCTTCGGAAA
AAGAGTTGGTAGCTCTTGATCCGGCAAACAAACCACCGCTGGTAGCGGTGGTTTTTTTGTTTGCAAGCAG
CAGATTACGCGCAGAAAAAAAGGATCTCAAGAAGATCCTTTGATCTTTTCTACGGGGTCTGACGCTCAGT
GGAACGAAAACTCACGTTAAGGGATTTTGGTCATGAGATTATCAAAAAGGATCTTCACCTAGATCCTTTT
AAATTAAAAATGAAGTTTTAAATCAATCTAAAGTATATATGAGTAAACTTGGTCTGACAGTTACCAATGC
TTAATCAGTGAGGCACCTATCTCAGCGATCTGTCTATTTCGTTCATCCATAGTTGCCTGACTCCCCGTCG
TGTAGATAACTACGATACGGGAGGGCTTACCATCTGGCCCCAGTGCTGCAATGATACCGCGAGACCCACG
CTCACCGGCTCCAGATTTATCAGCAATAAACCAGCCAGCCGGAAGGGCCGAGCGCAGAAGTGGTCCTGCA
ACTTTATCCGCCTCCATCCAGTCTATTAATTGTTGCCGGGAAGCTAGAGTAAGTAGTTCGCCAGTTAATA
GTTTGCGCAACGTTGTTGCCATTGCTACAGGCATCGTGGTGTCACGCTCGTCGTTTGGTATGGCTTCATT
CAGCTCCGGTTCCCAACGATCAAGGCGAGTTACATGATCCCCCATGTTGTGCAAAAAAGCGGTTAGCTCC
TTCGGTCCTCCGATCGTTGTCAGAAGTAAGTTGGCCGCAGTGTTATCACTCATGGTTATGGCAGCACTGC
ATAATTCTCTTACTGTCATGCCATCCGTAAGATGCTTTTCTGTGACTGGTGAGTACTCAACCAAGTCATT
CTGAGAATAGTGTATGCGGCGACCGAGTTGCTCTTGCCCGGCGTCAATACGGGATAATACCGCGCCACAT
AGCAGAACTTTAAAAGTGCTCATCATTGGAAAACGTTCTTCGGGGCGAAAACTCTCAAGGATCTTACCGC
TGTTGAGATCCAGTTCGATGTAACCCACTCGTGCACCCAACTGATCTTCAGCATCTTTTACTTTCACCAG
CGTTTCTGGGTGAGCAAAAACAGGAAGGCAAAATGCCGCAAAAAAGGGAATAAGGGCGACACGGAAATGT
TGAATACTCATACTCTTCCTTTTTCAATATTATTGAAGCATTTATCAGGGTTATTGTCTCATGAGCGGAT
ACATATTTGAATGTATTTAGAAAAATAAACAAATAGGGGTTCCGCGCACATTTCCCCGAAAAGTGCCACC
TGAACGAAGCATCTGTGCTTCATTTTGTAGAACAAAAATGCAACGCGAGAGCGCTAATTTTTCAAACAAA
GAATCTGAGCTGCATTTTTACAGAACAGAAATGCAACGCGAAAGCGCTATTTTACCAACGAAGAATCTGT
GCTTCATTTTTGTAAAACAAAAATGCAACGCGAGAGCGCTAATTTTTCAAACAAAGAATCTGAGCTGCAT
TTTTACAGAACAGAAATGCAACGCGAGAGCGCTATTTTACCAACAAAGAATCTATACTTCTTTTTTGTTC
TACAAAAATGCATCCCGAGAGCGCTATTTTTCTAACAAAGCATCTTAGATTACTTTTTTTCTCCTTTGTG
CGCTCTATAATGCAGTCTCTTGATAACTTTTTGCACTGTAGGTCCGTTAAGGTTAGAAGAAGGCTACTTT
GGTGTCTATTTTCTCTTCCATAAAAAAAGCCTGACTCCACTTCCCGCGTTTACTGATTACTAGCGAAGCT
GCGGGTGCATTTTTTCAAGATAAAGGCATCCCCGATTATATTCTATACCGATGTGGATTGCGCATACTTT
GTGAACAGAAAGTGATAGCGTTGATGATTCTTCATTGGTCAGAAAATTATGAACGGTTTCTTCTATTTTG
TCTCTATATACTACGTATAGGAAATGTTTACATTTTCGTATTGTTTTCGATTCACTCTATGAATAGTTCT
TACTACAATTTTTTTGTCTAAAGAGTAATACTAGAGATAAACATAAAAAATGTAGAGGTCGAGTTTAGAT
GCAAGTTCAAGGAGCGAAAGGTGGATGGGTAGGTTATATAGGGATATAGCACAGAGATATATAGCAAAGA
GATACTTTTGAGCAATGTTTGTGGAAGCGGTATTCGCAATATTTTAGTAGCTCGTTACAGTCCGGTGCGT
TTTTGGTTTTTTGAAAGTGCGTCTTCAGAGCGCTTTTGGTTTTCAAAAGCGCTCTGAAGTTCCTATACTT
TCTAGAGAATAGGAACTTCGGAATAGGAACTTCAAAGCGTTTCCGAAAACGAGCGCTTCCGAAAATGCAA
CGCGAGCTGCGCACATACAGCTCACTGTTCACGTCGCACCTATATCTGCGTGTTGCCTGTATATATATAT
ACATGAGAAGAACGGCATAGTGCGTGTTTATGCTTAAATGCGTACTTATATGCGTCTATTTATGTAGGAT
GAAAGGTAGTCTAGTACCTCCTGTGATATTATCCCATTCCATGCGGGGTATCGTATGCTTCCTTCAGCAC
TACCCTTTAGCTGTTCTATATGCTGCCACTCCTCAATTGGATTAGTCTCATCCTTCAATGCTATCATTTC
CTTTGATATTGGATCATACTAAGAAACCATTATTATCATGACATTAACCTATAAAAATAGGCGTATCACG
AGGCCCTTTCGTCTCGCGCGTTTCGGTGATGACGGTGAGCGCGTTTCGGTGATGACGGTGAAAACCTCGG
CGCGCCATTACCCTGTTATCCCTAATATACAACGCAAAGAAGCTGGAAAATTGGCGAGGGAATCCTGTTT
CTGTCTATCCAAGAATGGGCATGAGGTGGCAACCGTCGTGCTAGCGTACAGGGTGCACTTTGTAACCATT
TGGGACACCGGACACTCGCTGTTTTCGAAATTACCCTTTAAGCGCGGGTATTGAACCAGGCTTATGCCCA
AGATCGTAGCAAGCATTTAAATGACGGTATCGATAAGCTTGATATCGAATTCCTGCAGCCCGGGGGATCC
ACTAGTTCTAGATTAATTAATATCTAAAAATTGCCTTATGATCCGTCTCTCCGGTTACAGCCTGTGTAAC
TGATTAATCCTGCCTTTCTAATCACCATTCTAATGTTTTAATTAAGGGATTTTGTCTTCATTAACGGCTT
TCGCTCATAAAAATGTTATGACGTTTTGCCCGCAGGCGGGAAACCATCCACTTCACGAGACTGATCTCCT
CTGCCGGAACACCGGGCATCTCCAACTTATAAGTTGGAGAAATAAGAGAATTTCAGATTGAGAGAATGAA
AAAAAAAAAAAAAAAAAAGGCAGAGGAGAGCATAGAAATGGGGTTCACTTTTTGGTAAAGCTATAGCATG
CCTATCACATATAAATAGAGTGCCAGTAGCGACTTTTTTCACACTCGAAATACTCTTACTACTGCTCTCT
TGTTGTTTTTATCACTTCTTGTTTCTTCTTGGTAAATAGAATATCAAGCTACAAAAAGCATACAATCAAC
TATCAACTATTAACTATATCGTAATACAC
